Addgene plasmid #58715: pET-20b-T7-Ntx-K49
Purpose: Expresses in Escherichia coli T7-Notexin with the amino acid substitution D49K
Depositing lab: Fiorella Tonello. Depositing organization: CNR, Institute of Neuroscience. Publication: Production in Escherichia coli, folding, purification and characterization of notexin with wild type sequence and with N-terminal and catalytic site mutations. Simonato M, Morbiato L, Zorzi V, Caccin P, Fernandez J, Massimino ML, Polverino de Laureto P, Tonello F. Toxicon. 2014 Jun 18. pii: S0041-0101(14)00171-8. doi: 10.1016/j.toxicon.2014.06.009. PubMed 24951874.
Backbone
  Vector backbone: pET-20b(+)
  Backbone manufacturer: Novagen (EMD Millipore)
  Backbone size w/o insert (bp): 3716
  Total vector size (bp): 4035
  Vector type: Bacterial Expression
Growth in bacteria
  Bacterial resistance: Ampicillin, 100 μg/mL
  Growth temperature: 37°C
  Growth strain: XL1 Blue
  Copy number: High Copy
Gene/Insert
  Gene/Insert name: Notexin (alt name: P00608)
  Species: Synthetic; Notechis scutatus scutatus
  Insert size (bp): 402
  Mutation: Changed Aspartic Acid 49 to Lysine
  Promoter: T7
  Tag / fusion protein: T7 peptide tag (N terminal on backbone)
  Cloning method: Restriction Enzyme; 5′ cloning site NdeI (not destroyed); 3′ cloning site BamHI (not destroyed)
  Sequencing primers: 5′ T7 forward; 3′ T7 reverse
Terms and licenses: Academic/Nonprofit Terms; Industry Terms: Not Available to Industry
How to cite: pET-20b-T7-Ntx-K49 was a gift from Fiorella Tonello (Addgene plasmid # 58715 ; http://n2t.net/addgene:58715 ; RRID:Addgene_58715)
