[The description below was written by a language model from this plasmid's Addgene catalogue record and pLannotate feature annotations shown in this document.]
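Description:
pET-20b-T7-Ntx-K49 is a bacterial expression plasmid built on the Novagen pET-20b(+) backbone for producing a mutant form of notexin in Escherichia coli. It is about 4.0 kb. It is propagated through a ColE1/pMB1-type origin and selected with ampicillin via the β-lactamase gene and its bla promoter. The annotation also shows an f1 phage origin, which allows single-stranded DNA production, along with the pBR322-derived bom site and a rop sequence. The catalogue lists the plasmid as high copy.

The payload is a synthetic 402 bp insert cloned between NdeI and BamHI, both of which are retained. It encodes notexin, the presynaptically neurotoxic and myotoxic phospholipase A2 from the venom of the tiger snake Notechis scutatus scutatus. The coding sequence carries an aspartate-to-lysine substitution at position 49, which the associated publication title indicates is a catalytic site mutation. Expression is driven by the T7 promoter with the phage T7 gene 10 ribosome binding site and ends at the T7 terminator, so it requires a host that supplies T7 RNA polymerase. The protein bears an N-terminal T7 peptide tag; this is not annotated separately but probably corresponds to the gap between the ribosome binding site and the annotated notexin coding region. A His-tag fragment from the backbone lies downstream of the insert, but the record lists only the T7 tag, and whether the His sequence is translated is not stated.

The construct belongs to a study on recombinant production, folding, purification and characterisation of wild-type notexin and its N-terminal and catalytic site variants. It would serve as a source of the K49 mutant for comparison with the wild-type toxin.
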