Features (pLannotate 1.2.2; 13 found; start..end, strand, type, name):
     12..467     +  rep_origin     f1 ori (sequence partly withheld): f1 bacteriophage origin of replication; arrow indicates direction of (+) strand synthesis
    494..598     +  promoter       AmpR promoter: bla
    599..1459    +  CDS            AmpR: β-lactamase; bla; confers resistance to ampicillin, carbenicillin, and related antibiotics
   1630..2218    +  rep_origin     ori: high-copy-number ColE1/pMB1/pBR322/pUC origin of replication
   2404..2546    -  misc_feature   bom: basis of mobility region from pBR322
   2648..2839    -  CDS            rop: Rop protein, which maintains plasmids at low copy number; rop
   2856..3236    +  CDS            YPB1_ECOLX: Protein predicted: Swiss-Prot protein existence level 4. From Escherichia coli.
   3348..3366    +  promoter       T7 promoter: promoter for bacteriophage T7 RNA polymerase
   3398..3420    +  RBS            RBS: efficient ribosome binding site from bacteriophage T7 gene 10 (Olins and Rangwala, 1989)
   3473..3829    +  CDS            PA2B_NOTSC: Experimental evidence at protein level: Swiss-Prot protein existence level 1. Snake venom phospholipase A2 (PLA2) that inhibits neuromuscular transmission by blocking acetylcholine release from the nerve termini. Is directly toxic to skeletal muscle upon local application in vivo (dystrophic effect). Also has direct nephrotoxicity in experimental mice; a single subcutaneous dose (1.38 ug/kg) produces renal tubular and glomerular damage within 24 hours (PubMed:7580101). PLA2 catalyzes the calcium-dependent hydrolysis of the 2-acyl groups in 3-sn-phosphoglycerides. From Notechis scutatus scutatu
   3879..3896    +  CDS            9xHis (fragment): 9xHis affinity tag
   3906..3955    +  CDS            SET1 (fragment): solubility-enhancement tag derived from T7 phage gene 10B
   3963..4010    +  terminator     T7 terminator: transcription terminator for bacteriophage T7 RNA polymerase
>Addgene plasmid #58715 | pET-20b-T7-Ntx-K49 | depositor full sequence | sequence record 90758 | pET-20b-T7-Ntx-K49 sequence 4035 bps
TGGCGAATGGG
[124 nt withheld, positions 12-135]
C
[91 nt withheld, positions 137-227]
A
[49 nt withheld, positions 229-277]
CCTTTGACGTTGGAGTCCACGTTCTTT
[37 nt withheld, positions 305-341]
ACCCTATCTCGGTCTATTCTTTTGATTTATAAGGGATTTTGCCGATTTCGGCCTATTGGTTAAAAAATGA
GCTGATTTAACAAAAATTTAACGCGAATTTTAACAAAATATTAACGTTTACAATTTCAGGTGGCACTTTT
CGGGGAAATGTGCGCGGAACCCCTATTTGTTTATTTTTCTAAATACATTCAAATATGTATCCGCTCATGA
GACAATAACCCTGATAAATGCTTCAATAATATTGAAAAAGGAAGAGTATGAGTATTCAACATTTCCGTGT
CGCCCTTATTCCCTTTTTTGCGGCATTTTGCCTTCCTGTTTTTGCTCACCCAGAAACGCTGGTGAAAGTA
AAAGATGCTGAAGATCAGTTGGGTGCACGAGTGGGTTACATCGAACTGGATCTCAACAGCGGTAAGATCC
TTGAGAGTTTTCGCCCCGAAGAACGTTTTCCAATGATGAGCACTTTTAAAGTTCTGCTATGTGGCGCGGT
ATTATCCCGTATTGACGCCGGGCAAGAGCAACTCGGTCGCCGCATACACTATTCTCAGAATGACTTGGTT
GAGTACTCACCAGTCACAGAAAAGCATCTTACGGATGGCATGACAGTAAGAGAATTATGCAGTGCTGCCA
TAACCATGAGTGATAACACTGCGGCCAACTTACTTCTGACAACGATCGGAGGACCGAAGGAGCTAACCGC
TTTTTTGCACAACATGGGGGATCATGTAACTCGCCTTGATCGTTGGGAACCGGAGCTGAATGAAGCCATA
CCAAACGACGAGCGTGACACCACGATGCCTGCAGCAATGGCAACAACGTTGCGCAAACTATTAACTGGCG
AACTACTTACTCTAGCTTCCCGGCAACAATTAATAGACTGGATGGAGGCGGATAAAGTTGCAGGACCACT
TCTGCGCTCGGCCCTTCCGGCTGGCTGGTTTATTGCTGATAAATCTGGAGCCGGTGAGCGTGGGTCTCGC
GGTATCATTGCAGCACTGGGGCCAGATGGTAAGCCCTCCCGTATCGTAGTTATCTACACGACGGGGAGTC
AGGCAACTATGGATGAACGAAATAGACAGATCGCTGAGATAGGTGCCTCACTGATTAAGCATTGGTAACT
GTCAGACCAAGTTTACTCATATATACTTTAGATTGATTTAAAACTTCATTTTTAATTTAAAAGGATCTAG
GTGAAGATCCTTTTTGATAATCTCATGACCAAAATCCCTTAACGTGAGTTTTCGTTCCACTGAGCGTCAG
ACCCCGTAGAAAAGATCAAAGGATCTTCTTGAGATCCTTTTTTTCTGCGCGTAATCTGCTGCTTGCAAAC
AAAAAAACCACCGCTACCAGCGGTGGTTTGTTTGCCGGATCAAGAGCTACCAACTCTTTTTCCGAAGGTA
ACTGGCTTCAGCAGAGCGCAGATACCAAATACTGTCCTTCTAGTGTAGCCGTAGTTAGGCCACCACTTCA
AGAACTCTGTAGCACCGCCTACATACCTCGCTCTGCTAATCCTGTTACCAGTGGCTGCTGCCAGTGGCGA
TAAGTCGTGTCTTACCGGGTTGGACTCAAGACGATAGTTACCGGATAAGGCGCAGCGGTCGGGCTGAACG
GGGGGTTCGTGCACACAGCCCAGCTTGGAGCGAACGACCTACACCGAACTGAGATACCTACAGCGTGAGC
TATGAGAAAGCGCCACGCTTCCCGAAGGGAGAAAGGCGGACAGGTATCCGGTAAGCGGCAGGGTCGGAAC
AGGAGAGCGCACGAGGGAGCTTCCAGGGGGAAACGCCTGGTATCTTTATAGTCCTGTCGGGTTTCGCCAC
CTCTGACTTGAGCGTCGATTTTTGTGATGCTCGTCAGGGGGGCGGAGCCTATGGAAAAACGCCAGCAACG
CGGCCTTTTTACGGTTCCTGGCCTTTTGCTGGCCTTTTGCTCACATGTTCTTTCCTGCGTTATCCCCTGA
TTCTGTGGATAACCGTATTACCGCCTTTGAGTGAGCTGATACCGCTCGCCGCAGCCGAACGACCGAGCGC
AGCGAGTCAGTGAGCGAGGAAGCGGAAGAGCGCCTGATGCGGTATTTTCTCCTTACGCATCTGTGCGGTA
TTTCACACCGCATATATGGTGCACTCTCAGTACAATCTGCTCTGATGCCGCATAGTTAAGCCAGTATACA
CTCCGCTATCGCTACGTGACTGGGTCATGGCTGCGCCCCGACACCCGCCAACACCCGCTGACGCGCCCTG
ACGGGCTTGTCTGCTCCCGGCATCCGCTTACAGACAAGCTGTGACCGTCTCCGGGAGCTGCATGTGTCAG
AGGTTTTCACCGTCATCACCGAAACGCGCGAGGCAGCTGCGGTAAAGCTCATCAGCGTGGTCGTGAAGCG
ATTCACAGATGTCTGCCTGTTCATCCGCGTCCAGCTCGTTGAGTTTCTCCAGAAGCGTTAATGTCTGGCT
TCTGATAAAGCGGGCCATGTTAAGGGCGGTTTTTTCCTGTTTGGTCACTGATGCCTCCGTGTAAGGGGGA
TTTCTGTTCATGGGGGTAATGATACCGATGAAACGAGAGAGGATGCTCACGATACGGGTTACTGATGATG
AACATGCCCGGTTACTGGAACGTTGTGAGGGTAAACAACTGGCGGTATGGATGCGGCGGGACCAGAGAAA
AATCACTCAGGGTCAATGCCAGCGCTTCGTTAATACAGATGTAGGTGTTCCACAGGGTAGCCAGCAGCAT
CCTGCGATGCAGATCCGGAACATAATGGTGCAGGGCGCTGACTTCCGCGTTTCCAGACTTTACGAAACAC
GGAAACCGAAGACCATTCATGTTGTTGCTCAGGTCGCAGACGTTTTGCAGCAGCAGTCGCTTCACGTTCG
CTCGCGTATCGGTGATTCATTCTGCTAACCAGTAAGGCAACCCCGCCAGCCTAGCCGGGTCCTCAACGAC
AGGAGCACGATCATGCGCACCCGTGGCCAGGACCCAACGCTGCCCGAGATCTCGATCCCGCGAAATTAAT
ACGACTCACTATAGGGAGACCACAACGGTTTCCCTCTAGAAATAATTTTGTTTAACTTTAAGAAGGAGAT
ATACATATGGCTAGCATGACTGGAGGACAACAAATGGGTATCGAAGGCCGCAATCTCGTTCAATTTTCTT
ATTTAATTCAATGTGCAAATCATGGAAAACGTCCCACTTGGCATTATATGGACTATGGTTGTTACTGTGG
CGCTGGAGGATCAGGTACCCCGGTTGACGAACTGGACCGTTGCTGCAAAATCCACAAAGACTGCTACGAC
GAAGCTGGTAAAAAAGGTTGCTTCCCGAAAATGTCTGCTTACGACTACTACTGCGGTGAAAACGGTCCGT
ACTGCCGTAACATCAAAAAAAAATGCCTGCGTTTCGTTTGCGACTGCGACGTTGAAGCTGCTTTCTGCTT
CGCTAAAGCTCCGTACAACAACGCTAACTGGAACATCGACACCAAAAAACGTTGCCAGTAGGGATCCGAA
TTCGAGCTCCGTCGACAAGCTTGCGGCCGCACTCGAGCACCACCACCACCACCACTGAGATCCGGCTGCT
AACAAAGCCCGAAAGGAAGCTGAGTTGGCTGCTGCCACCGCTGAGCAATAACTAGCATAACCCCTTGGGG
CCTCTAAACGGGTCTTGAGGGGTTTTTTGCTGAAAGGAGGAACTATATCCGGAT
