>Addgene plasmid #58715 | pET-20b-T7-Ntx-K49 | addgene partial sequence | sequence record 93713 | T7 5'-TAATACGACTCACTATAGGG-3'
ACTTTAAGAAGGAGATATACATATGGCTAGCATGACTGGAGGACAACAAATGGGTATCGAAGGCCGCAAT
CTCGTTCAATTTTCTTATTTAATTCAATGTGCAAATCATGGAAAACGTCCCACTTGGCATTATATGGACT
ATGGTTGTTACTGTGGCGCTGGAGGATCAGGTACCCCGGTTGACGAACTGGACCGTTGCTGCAAAATCCA
CAAAGACTGCTACGACGAAGCTGGTAAAAAAGGTTGCTTCCCGAAAATGTCTGCTTACGACTACTACTGC
GGTGAAAACGGTCCGTACTGCCGTAACATCAAAAAAAAATGCCTGCGTTTCGTTTGCGACTGCGACGTTG
AAGCTGCTTTCTGCTTCGCTAAAGCTCCGTACAACAACGCTAACTGGAACATCGACACCAAAAAACGTTG
CCAGTAGGGATCCGAATTCGAGCTCCGTCGACAAGCTTGCGGCCGCACTCGAGCACCACCACCACCACCA
CTGAGATCCGGCTGCTAACAAAGCCCGAAAGGAAGCTGAGTTGGCTGCTGCCACCGCTGAGCAATAACTA
GCATAACCCCTTGGGGCCTCTAAACGGGTCTTGAGGGGTTTTTTGCTGAAAGGAGGAACTATATCCGGAT
TGGCGAATGGG
[124 nt withheld, positions 642-765]
C
[53 nt withheld, positions 767-819]
