>Addgene plasmid #58715 | pET-20b-T7-Ntx-K49 | addgene partial sequence | sequence record 93717 | T7term 5'-GCTAGTTATTGCTCAGCGG-3'
AGCAGCCGGATCTCAGTGGTGGTGGTGGTGGTGCTCGAGTGCGGCCGCAAGCTTGTCGACGGAGCTCGAA
TTCGGATCCCTACTGGCAACGTTTTTTGGTGTCGATGTTCCAGTTAGCGTTGTTGTACGGAGCTTTAGCG
AAGCAGAAAGCAGCTTCAACGTCGCAGTCGCAAACGAAACGCAGGCATTTTTTTTTGATGTTACGGCAGT
ACGGACCGTTTTCACCGCAGTAGTAGTCGTAAGCAGACATTTTCGGGAAGCAACCTTTTTTACCAGCTTC
GTCGTAGCAGTCTTTGTGGATTTTGCAGCAACGGTCCAGTTCGTCAACCGGGGTACCTGATCCTCCAGCG
CCACAGTAACAACCATAGTCCATATAATGCCAAGTGGGACGTTTTCCATGATTTGCACATTGAATTAAAT
AAGAAAATTGAACGAGATTGCGGCCTTCGATACCCATTTGTTGTCCTCCAGTCATGCTAGCCATATGTAT
ATCTCCTTCTTAAAGTTAAACAAAATTATTTCTAGAGGGAAACCGTTGTGGTCTCCCTATAGTGAGTCGT
ATTAATTTCGCGGGATCGAGATCTCGGGCAGCGTTGGGTCCTGGCCACGGGTGCGCATGATCGTGCTCCT
GTCGTTGAGGACCCGGCTAGGCTGGCGGGGTTGCCTTACTGGTTAGCAGAATGAATCACCGATACGCGAG
CGAACGTGAAGCGACTGCTGCTGCAAAACGTCTGCGACCTGAGCAACAACATGAATGGTCTTCGGTTTCC
GTGTTTCGTAAAGTCTGGAAACGCGGAAGTCAGCGCCCTGCACCATTATGTTCCGGATCTGCATCGCAGG
ATGCTGCTGGCTACC
